>Addgene plasmid #15090 | NFkBm2 | addgene partial sequence | sequence record 21566 | RVprimer3 5'-CTAGCAAAATAGGCTGTCCC-3'
TTCTCTATCGATAGGTACCGAGCTCTTACGCGTGCTAGCCCGGGCTCGAGATCTTTGAAAAGCCAACAGG
CTCATTGGGCAGCCGATAAAGCTCTCACCATTTCCCCGCGGGGCTGCGGAGAGTACAGACAGGAAGCCTG
GGGACCCAGCGCCTGACCAGAACTTCCTCGGGGGAGGCTGCAGGGGAGCAGGCGCATCCTGCACAGAACG
CTCTAGAGCGCGCAGGCCAAAGCACCAGGCTGCTCCTGACACGTGCTGCAAGAGGGTCCCCGACCCGGGG
GTCCAGACCCTGCACGCATGATGGGGAAGGTGGAGGCTTCCCCCTCAGCTCCGCGGAGAGAAGCTGACAC
TGCCAGGCTGGAACCTTCCATTCCGGCCCAGCCTCTTCCTCCCTCGCTGTGCCGAGGAGGGATCTAGAAA
CCACTTTCCAGAGAGGGTTAGCGTGCAGGGTGTGGAAATGGAATAAAAGCATATGCAAATAGGCCTTAGC
TGCCTTCCTCTACCCCAGCAAATAAGAGTCTCTCCAGAAAGATGCTCTTTCTCCAAGACGCTTGACCGCT
CTTCCTTTCCTGGATGGCACCAGCAGGGCCGATTGGAGTGGAAGCTTGGCATTCCGGTACTGTTGGTAAA
GCCACCATGGA
