[The description below was written by a language model from this plasmid's Addgene catalogue record.]
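Description:
NFkBm2 is a promoter-reporter plasmid built on the pGL3-basic backbone (about 4.8 kb without insert), a promoterless firefly luciferase vector in which luciferase output depends on whatever regulatory sequence is cloned upstream of the reporter. It is maintained in E. coli as a high-copy plasmid under ampicillin selection. The record classifies it as a mammalian expression vector and lists neomycin/G418 as a selectable marker. Standard pGL3-basic does not normally carry a neomycin cassette, so that entry should be treated with caution, and no feature table is available here to confirm it.

The insert is a 547 bp fragment of the human miR-146a promoter, placed between the BglII and HindIII sites of the polylinker (both sites retained), which positions it directly upstream of the luciferase coding sequence. In this version, two NF-κB binding sites within the promoter fragment have been disabled by substituting the first three guanines of each consensus motif, leaving the rest of each site intact. These changes are meant to abolish NF-κB binding at both elements while preserving the surrounding promoter context.

The construct serves as a loss-of-function control in transient transfection luciferase assays, to be compared with the corresponding wild-type promoter reporter. A reduced or absent response to an inflammatory or innate immune stimulus would indicate that induction of miR-146a transcription depends on these NF-κB sites. This fits the associated study on NF-κB-dependent induction of miR-146 in innate immune signaling.
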