Addgene plasmid #15090: NFkBm2
Depositing lab: David Baltimore. Publication: NF-kappaB-dependent induction of microRNA miR-146, an inhibitor targeted to signaling proteins of innate immune responses. Taganov KD, Boldin MP, Chang KJ, Baltimore D. Proc Natl Acad Sci U S A. 2006 Aug 15. 103(33):12481-6. 10.1073/pnas.0605298103 PubMed 16885212.
Backbone
  Vector backbone: pGL3-basic
  Backbone manufacturer: Promega
  Backbone size w/o insert (bp): 4800
  Vector type: Mammalian Expression
  Selectable markers: Neomycin (select with G418)
Growth in bacteria
  Bacterial resistance: Ampicillin, 100 μg/mL
  Growth temperature: 37°C
  Growth strain: DH5alpha
  Copy number: High Copy
Gene/Insert
  Gene/Insert name: miR-146a promoter (alt name: microRNA miR-146a)
  Species: H. sapiens (human)
  Insert size (bp): 547
  Mutation: 2 NFkB binding sites mutated
  Cloning method: Restriction Enzyme; 5′ cloning site BglII (not destroyed); 3′ cloning site HindIII (not destroyed)
  Sequencing primers: 5′ RVprimer3; 3′ LucNrev
Terms and licenses: Academic/Nonprofit Terms; Industry Terms: Not Available to Industry
Depositor comments: Two NFkappaB binding sites are mutated: GGGATTTCCC to accATTTCCC; GGGACTTTCC to accACTTTCC.
How to cite: NFkBm2 was a gift from David Baltimore (Addgene plasmid # 15090 ; http://n2t.net/addgene:15090 ; RRID:Addgene_15090)
